Addgene plasmid #107704: YA1627: pAAV_hSyn-Dio-paQuasAr3-s-P2A-CheRiff-s
Purpose: in vivo voltage imaging
Depositing lab: Adam Cohen. Depositing organization: Harvard University. Publication: Voltage imaging and optogenetics reveal behaviour-dependent changes in hippocampal dynamics. Adam Y, Kim JJ, Lou S, Zhao Y, Xie ME, Brinks D, Wu H, Mostajo-Radji MA, Kheifets S, Parot V, Chettih S, Williams KJ, Gmeiner B, Farhi SL, Madisen L, Buchanan EK, Kinsella I, Zhou D, Paninski L, Harvey CD, Zeng H, Arlotta P, Campbell RE, Cohen AE. Nature. 2019 May 1. pii: 10.1038/s41586-019-1166-7. doi: 10.1038/s41586-019-1166-7. PubMed 31043747.
Backbone
  Vector backbone: pAAV_hSyn
  Backbone size w/o insert (bp): 4000
  Total vector size (bp): 7411
  Vector type: Mammalian Expression, AAV
Growth in bacteria
  Bacterial resistance: Ampicillin, 100 μg/mL
  Growth temperature: 30°C
  Growth strain: NEB Stable
  Copy number: Unknown
Gene/Insert
  Gene/Insert name: paQuasAr3-P2A-CheRiff
  Species: Synthetic
  Insert size (bp): 3234
  Cloning method: Gibson Cloning
  Sequencing primers: 5′ aaggttccaatcagcatcagcag; 3′ GGC TCT GCG GCC TCT TCC
Terms and licenses: Academic/Nonprofit Terms; Industry Terms: Not Available to Industry
How to cite: YA1627: pAAV_hSyn-Dio-paQuasAr3-s-P2A-CheRiff-s was a gift from Adam Cohen (Addgene plasmid # 107704 ; http://n2t.net/addgene:107704 ; RRID:Addgene_107704)
