[The description below was written by a language model from this plasmid's Addgene catalogue record and pLannotate feature annotations shown in this document.]
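Description:
YA1627: pAAV_hSyn-Dio-paQuasAr3-s-P2A-CheRiff-s is an AAV transfer plasmid of about 7.4 kb for Cre-dependent, neuron-specific co-expression of a voltage indicator and an optogenetic actuator. It is propagated in bacteria through a high-copy ColE1/pUC-type origin with ampicillin selection (AmpR under its own promoter), and the backbone also carries an f1/M13 phage origin. AAV2 inverted terminal repeats flank the expression cassette and allow it to be packaged into recombinant AAV. The depositor sequence shows both ITRs intact. The repository's sequencing result annotates the left ITR only as short fragments and is 11 nt shorter, a difference confined to that repeat region.

Between the ITRs, the human synapsin I promoter drives a DIO (double-floxed inverted) cassette, followed by a WPRE to enhance transcript expression and an SV40 polyadenylation signal. The synthetic 3.2 kb open reading frame sits in antisense orientation between opposing lox2272 and loxP pairs. It is therefore silent until Cre recombinase inverts it and locks it into the sense orientation, which restricts expression to Cre-positive neurons.

The first part of the frame is an Archaerhodopsin-derived voltage sensor, annotated by similarity as QuasAr2 and named paQuasAr3 in the record. It is fused to Citrine and a fragment of the Kv2.1 channel (Kcnb1). A P2A peptide separates it from the blue-light-activated channelrhodopsin CheRiff, which carries an HA epitope and a second Kcnb1 fragment. The Kcnb1 segments probably correspond to the "-s" in the name, likely a soma-localising motif, although the record does not say so. The stated purpose is in vivo voltage imaging, and pairing the sensor with CheRiff allows optical stimulation alongside optical recording in the same cells.
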