Features (pLannotate 1.2.2; 27 found; start..end, strand, type, name):
      1..141     -  repeat_region  AAV2 ITR: inverted terminal repeat of adeno-associated virus serotype 2 inverted
    186..633     +  promoter       hSyn promoter: human synapsin I promoter; confers neuron-specific expression (Kügler et al., 2003)
    647..664     +  misc_feature   MCS (fragment): pUC18/19 multiple cloning site
    671..704     +  protein_bind   lox2272: Cre-mediated recombination occurs in the 8-bp core sequence (GGATACTT). lox2272 sites are compatible with each other, but incompatible with loxP or loxN sites (Lee and Saito, 1988). Cre recombinase
    705..754     -  intron         β-globin intron (fragment): internally truncated intron from human β-globin
    755..788     +  protein_bind   loxP: Cre-mediated recombination occurs in the 8-bp core sequence (GCATACAT). Cre recombinase
    800..994     -  CDS            Kcnb1 (fragment): KCNB1_RAT - Experimental evidence at protein level: Swiss-Prot protein existence level 1. Voltage-gated potassium channel that mediates transmembrane potassium transport in excitable membranes, primarily in the brain, but also in the pancreas and cardiovascular system. Contributes to the regulation of the action potential (AP) repolarization, duration and frequency of repetitive AP firing in neurons, muscle cells and endocrine cells and plays a role in homeostatic attenuation of electrical excitability throughout the brain (PubMed:10024359, PubMed:10618149, PubMed:12451110, PubMed:17379638, Pu
    995..1021    -  CDS            3xHA (fragment): three tandem HA epitope tags
   1037..1981    -  CDS            CheRiff: blue light-activated optogenetic actuator derived from Scherffelia dubia channelrhodopsin (Hochbaum et al., 2014)
   1983..2038    -  CDS            P2A (fragment): 2A peptide from porcine teschovirus-1 polyprotein Eukaryotic ribosomes fail to insert a peptide bond between the Gly and Pro residues, yielding separate polypeptides.
   2069..2263    -  CDS            Kcnb1 (fragment): KCNB1_RAT - Experimental evidence at protein level: Swiss-Prot protein existence level 1. Voltage-gated potassium channel that mediates transmembrane potassium transport in excitable membranes, primarily in the brain, but also in the pancreas and cardiovascular system. Contributes to the regulation of the action potential (AP) repolarization, duration and frequency of repetitive AP firing in neurons, muscle cells and endocrine cells and plays a role in homeostatic attenuation of electrical excitability throughout the brain (PubMed:10024359, PubMed:10618149, PubMed:12451110, PubMed:17379638, Pu
   2264..2978    -  CDS            Citrine (fragment): enhanced variant of YFP (Heikal et al., 2001) mammalian codon-optimized
   2984..3742    -  CDS            QuasAr2: achaerhodopsin-3 (Arch) derivative with improved voltage sensitivity (Hochbaum et al., 2014)
   3758..3791    -  protein_bind   lox2272: Cre-mediated recombination occurs in the 8-bp core sequence (GGATACTT). lox2272 sites are compatible with each other, but incompatible with loxP or loxN sites (Lee and Saito, 1988). Cre recombinase
   3792..3841    -  intron         β-globin intron (fragment): internally truncated intron from human β-globin
   3842..3875    -  protein_bind   loxP: Cre-mediated recombination occurs in the 8-bp core sequence (GCATACAT). Cre recombinase
   3876..3900    +  misc_feature   MCS (fragment): pBluescript multiple cloning site
   3900..4488    +  misc_feature   WPRE: woodchuck hepatitis virus posttranscriptional regulatory element
   4522..4647    -  polyA_signal   SV40 poly(A) signal (fragment): SV40 polyadenylation signal
   4674..4814    +  repeat_region  AAV2 ITR: inverted terminal repeat of adeno-associated virus serotype 2 inverted
   4819..4870    -  misc_feature   bom (fragment): basis of mobility region from pBR322
   4889..5269    +  rep_origin     M13 ori (sequence partly withheld): M13 bacteriophage origin of replication; arrow indicates direction of (+) strand synthesis
   5345..5394    -  misc_feature   bom (fragment): basis of mobility region from pBR322
   5496..5531    -  CDS            rop (fragment): Rop protein, which maintains plasmids at low copy number; rop
   5626..5730    +  promoter       AmpR promoter: bla
   5731..6591    +  CDS            AmpR: β-lactamase; bla; confers resistance to ampicillin, carbenicillin, and related antibiotics
   6762..7350    +  rep_origin     ori: high-copy-number ColE1/pMB1/pBR322/pUC origin of replication
>Addgene plasmid #107704 | YA1627: pAAV_hSyn-Dio-paQuasAr3-s-P2A-CheRiff-s | depositor full sequence | sequence record 211655 | YA1627: pAAV_hSyn-Dio-paQuasAr3-s-P2A-CheRiff-s sequence 7411 bps
CCTGCAGGCAGCTGCGCGCTCGCTCGCTCACTGAGGCCGCCCGGGCAAAGCCCGGGCGTCGGGCGACCTT
TGGTCGCCCGGCCTCAGTGAGCGAGCGAGCGCGCAGAGAGGGAGTGGCCAACTCCATCACTAGGGGTTCC
TGCGGCCGCACGCGTGTGTCTAGACTGCAGAGGGCCCTGCGTATGAGTGCAAGTGGGTTTTAGGACCAGG
ATGAGGCGGGGTGGGGGTGCCTACCTGACGACCGACCCCGACCCACTGGACAAGCACCCAACCCCCATTC
CCCAAATTGCGCATCCCCTATCAGAGAGGGGGAGGGGAAACAGGATGCGGCGAGGCGCGTGCGCACTGCC
AGCTTCAGCACCGCGGACAGTGCCTTCGCCCCCGCCTGGCGGCGCGCGCCACCGCCGCCTCAGCACTGAA
GGCGCGCTGACGTCACTCGCCGGTCCCCCGCAAACTCCCCTTCCCGGCCACCTTGGTCGCGTCCGCGCCG
CCGCCGGCCCAGCCGGACCGCACCACGCGAGGCGCGAGATAGGGGGGCACGGGCGCGACCATCTGCGCTG
CGGCGCCGGCGACTCAGCGCTGCCTCAGTCTGCGGTGGGCAGCGGAGGAGTCGTGTCGTGCCTGAGAGCG
CAGTCGAGAAGGTACCGGATCCTCTAGAGTCGACTCCGGAATAACTTCGTATAGGATACTTTATACGAAG
TTATGCAGAATGGTAGCTGGATTGTAGCTGCTATTAGCAATATGAAACCTCTTAATAACTTCGTATAGCA
TACATTATACGAAGTTATGGCGCGCCTTAGAATCGAGTAGCCTCTGGAAAATCGGTGGCGCATGAAATGA
AGCTGTCGATACTGGACATAGATCGCATGTCTATAACGCCTTCAGTCCGTGCTGGAAGGGGTGCGACAGG
GCTGGGCATGGATGACATCTCCAATTCCTCGGGTGGTTTTGATTGTGGGGCCATTTCCTTAGTGTTAAGT
ATAGGCTGACTCTGAGCGTAATCTGGAACATCGTATGGGTAGCTCTTGGCGGCCGCCACTTTATCTTCCT
CTGTCACGAAGGCCAGCACGTCCACCTTGCGTCCCAGAAACTGGGAGCTCACTGGTCTCCTGATATCGCC
GTACATAATGATATGCTCGTGAATTTTGATCCGCAGGAAGTGCCCCAGCAGTCCCCAAATATTCTTGGAC
AGCAGGTCGGCGATGGTATGGCCAATAGTGGACCCAGCCACGCTCAGGGTGTGCATGCCTTCAGGCCCAA
AGATGAACAGGCCGGGAAACATCAGCCAACTAGAATAGTACACGGCAGTCATGGCCAGCACCAGTTTCTT
ACAGCCGCCGGCAGGCATGATATAGTAAGACTCCACGTAGATGATTCCAGCGTTGTAGAATGTCTGGGTT
CCATACACCAGGCCGATACAGTAAAACAGCCACTTCACCCACCCAGTGGCCAGAGCGGCTGTCACTCCCA
TGCAAATAGTTCCCAGGTCGGACACCAGCAGAGCCATTGTCCGCTTATTGTATGCCTCACTCAGGCCGGT
GATGTTAGACAGATGAATCAGGATCACGGGACATGTCAGCAGCCATTCGGCATATCTCAGCCATGGGGTA
ATGTTCCCTCCGTACAGGAACAGCATAGCAGGACTGGTGAACTCGAAATAGATCTCCAGAATCACTTTGA
TCAGCTCCACGGAGCACACGTACACTTCCTCCCATCCCACGCTGGCCTTATAGGCGTGCCAGCCGTAGAA
AGCCAGAAACAGGGCAGACAGGAACACGGCAAACCACTGGAAGCCCCTAGCTGTTTCCTGCTCCCACAGG
GCCCCATAGTAGATGTAGATGGAGCTGCACTGTTCCTCATACCCATGCACGGGGTGGTAGGGTGGATTCA
CTTGATATCCAGCTGGGGCATGGTACTCACTGCCTCCGGCAGAATCGTTTCCAGGTGGGGCGCTGTGAGC
GTCTGGAGCAGGAGCTCCGCCGGGACCGGGGTTTTCTTCCACGTCTCCTGCTTGCTTTAACAGAGAGAAG
TTCGTGGCTCCGGAGCCCACTTCATTCTCATAACAAAAGAATCTGGTGGCTTCAGGGAAGTCCGTGGCAC
AGCTGATGAAGCTGTCAATGCTGGACATGCTCCGCATGTCGATGACGCCCTCCGTGCGTGCGGGCAGAGG
GGCCACGGGGCTGGGCATGCTGCTCATCTCCAGCTCCTCTGGAGGCTTGCTCTGCGGGGCCATCTCCTTG
GTGTTGAGGATGGGCTGGGACTGCTTGTACAGCTCGTCCATGCCGAGAGTGATCCCGGCGGCGGTCACGA
ACTCCAGCAGGACCATGTGATCGCGCTTCTCGTTGGGGTCTTTGCTCAGGGCGGACTGGTAGCTCAGGTA
GTGGTTGTCGGGCAGCAGCACGGGGCCGTCGCCGATGGGGGTGTTCTGCTGGTAGTGGTCGGCGAGCTGC
ACGCTGCCGTCCTCGATGTTGTGGCGGATCTTGAAGTTCACCTTGATGCCGTTCTTCTGCTTGTCGGCCA
TGATATAGACGTTGTGGCTGTTGTAGTTGTACTCCAGCTTGTGCCCCAGGATGTTGCCGTCCTCCTTGAA
GTCGATGCCCTTCAGCTCGATGCGGTTCACCAGGGTGTCGCCCTCGAACTTCACCTCGGCGCGGGTCTTG
TAGTTGCCGTCGTCCTTGAAGAAGATGGTGCGCTCCTGGACGTAGCCTTCGGGCATGGCGGACTTGAAGA
AGTCGTGCTGCTTCATGTGGTCGGGGTAGCGGGCGAAGCACATCAGGCCGTAGCCGAAGGTGGTCACGAG
GGTGGGCCAGGGCACGGGCAGCTTGCCGGTGGTGCAGATGAACTTCAGGGTCAGCTTGCCGTAGGTGGCA
TCGCCCTCGCCCTCGCCGGACACGCTGAACTTGTGGCCGTTTACGTCGCCGTCCAGCTCGACCAGGATGG
GCACCACCCCGGTGAACAGCTCCTCGCCCTTGCTCACCGGAGGATCGGCACCGGCACTGGGTTCTGGTGC
CTCGGTGTCGCCCAGAATAGCCCGGGATCTCAACAGGATAAAGCCAAAGCCGACCTTGGCAGTCACGTCC
AACACCATAAACAGCAGAGTTTCGATGCCCAGGCCCACCACGCCAGCGCCCTCAGTGCCTATGATCCACA
GGATAGGGTAAGCGGTCCACAGCACCAAGACCAGAGCTGTCAGGGTGTTAAAGGTAGATGCCACCTCGGG
GCCCCGCTCCTTTGCAGCAGATCGCAGGGATGTAGCCAGAACATAGAGCACCACTATCATGCAAATTGTA
GAGAACAACCACCAACTGTATCTGGCTATGGCCGTGTGGCTCAAGGCTCCGATGAGGCCAGTGACGATCA
TCAGGGCGTCCACACCCACCAGGGTGCCGATGGTCACCCGATCCACCTTAGCGAGAAGGGCCAGGTGCAG
CAGCAGAAGTGGGGTGGTAAACAGCCACTGGGCGTACCTGGCATAATAGATATCCAACATTTCGCCCCCG
ACGGACACCTCAGTAAGCCCGATACCAAAGAACATAGACAGATATGCGGCGGATGCGATTCCGGAGGCCA
GGATAGTCACAGCGTAATATTCCCGGGCATCCTTATCGGTGACTCCCCATCCGCGGACCAGAAAGTAGAA
GGTTCCAATCAGCATCAGCAGAGTGCCGATGCCCAGCCACAGGGTTTCAGGTCTGCCGTCACCCAGTAGG
TCGTAACCAGCCTGCAGAGCGATACTTACCATGGTGGCGGAGCTAGCATAACTTCGTATAAAGTATCCTA
TACGAAGTTATTTGCCTTAACCCAGAAATTATCACTGTTATTCTTTAGAATGGTGCAAAGAATAACTTCG
TATAATGTATGCTATACGAAGTTATGAATTCGATATCAAGCTTATCGATAATCAACCTCTGGATTACAAA
ATTTGTGAAAGATTGACTGGTATTCTTAACTATGTTGCTCCTTTTACGCTATGTGGATACGCTGCTTTAA
TGCCTTTGTATCATGCTATTGCTTCCCGTATGGCTTTCATTTTCTCCTCCTTGTATAAATCCTGGTTGCT
GTCTCTTTATGAGGAGTTGTGGCCCGTTGTCAGGCAACGTGGCGTGGTGTGCACTGTGTTTGCTGACGCA
ACCCCCACTGGTTGGGGCATTGCCACCACCTGTCAGCTCCTTTCCGGGACTTTCGCTTTCCCCCTCCCTA
TTGCCACGGCGGAACTCATCGCCGCCTGCCTTGCCCGCTGCTGGACAGGGGCTCGGCTGTTGGGCACTGA
CAATTCCGTGGTGTTGTCGGGGAAATCATCGTCCTTTCCTTGGCTGCTCGCCTATGTTGCCACCTGGATT
CTGCGCGGGACGTCCTTCTGCTACGTCCCTTCGGCCCTCAATCCAGCGGACCTTCCTTCCCGCGGCCTGC
TGCCGGCTCTGCGGCCTCTTCCGCGTCTTCGCCTTCGCCCTCAGACGAGTCGGATCTCCCTTTGGGCCGC
CTCCCCGCATCGATACCGTCGACCCGGGCGGCCGCTTCGAGCAGACATGATAAGATACATTGATGAGTTT
GGACAAACCACAACTAGAATGCAGTGAAAAAAATGCTTTATTTGTGAAATTTGTGATGCTATTGCTTTAT
TTGTAACCATTATAAGCTGCAATAAACTAACCACGTGCGGACCGAGCGGCCGCAGGAACCCCTAGTGATG
GAGTTGGCCACTCCCTCTCTGCGCGCTCGCTCGCTCACTGAGGCCGGGCGACCAAAGGTCGCCCGACGCC
CGGGCTTTGCCCGGGCGGCCTCAGTGAGCGAGCGAGCGCGCAGCTGCCTGCAGGGGCGCCTGATGCGGTA
TTTTCTCCTTACGCATCTGTGCGGTATTTCACACCGCATA
[142 nt withheld, positions 4871-5012]
C
[141 nt withheld, positions 5014-5154]
CCTTTGACGTTGGAGTCCACGTTCTTT
[37 nt withheld, positions 5182-5218]
ACCCTATCTCGGGCTATTCTTTTGATTTATAAGGGATTTTGCCGATTTCGGCCTATTGGTTAAAAAATGA
GCTGATTTAACAAAAATTTAACGCGAATTTTAACAAAATATTAACGTTTACAATTTTATGGTGCACTCTC
AGTACAATCTGCTCTGATGCCGCATAGTTAAGCCAGCCCCGACACCCGCCAACACCCGCTGACGCGCCCT
GACGGGCTTGTCTGCTCCCGGCATCCGCTTACAGACAAGCTGTGACCGTCTCCGGGAGCTGCATGTGTCA
GAGGTTTTCACCGTCATCACCGAAACGCGCGAGACGAAAGGGCCTCGTGATACGCCTATTTTTATAGGTT
AATGTCATGATAATAATGGTTTCTTAGACGTCAGGTGGCACTTTTCGGGGAAATGTGCGCGGAACCCCTA
TTTGTTTATTTTTCTAAATACATTCAAATATGTATCCGCTCATGAGACAATAACCCTGATAAATGCTTCA
ATAATATTGAAAAAGGAAGAGTATGAGTATTCAACATTTCCGTGTCGCCCTTATTCCCTTTTTTGCGGCA
TTTTGCCTTCCTGTTTTTGCTCACCCAGAAACGCTGGTGAAAGTAAAAGATGCTGAAGATCAGTTGGGTG
CACGAGTGGGTTACATCGAACTGGATCTCAACAGCGGTAAGATCCTTGAGAGTTTTCGCCCCGAAGAACG
TTTTCCAATGATGAGCACTTTTAAAGTTCTGCTATGTGGCGCGGTATTATCCCGTATTGACGCCGGGCAA
GAGCAACTCGGTCGCCGCATACACTATTCTCAGAATGACTTGGTTGAGTACTCACCAGTCACAGAAAAGC
ATCTTACGGATGGCATGACAGTAAGAGAATTATGCAGTGCTGCCATAACCATGAGTGATAACACTGCGGC
CAACTTACTTCTGACAACGATCGGAGGACCGAAGGAGCTAACCGCTTTTTTGCACAACATGGGGGATCAT
GTAACTCGCCTTGATCGTTGGGAACCGGAGCTGAATGAAGCCATACCAAACGACGAGCGTGACACCACGA
TGCCTGTAGCAATGGCAACAACGTTGCGCAAACTATTAACTGGCGAACTACTTACTCTAGCTTCCCGGCA
ACAATTAATAGACTGGATGGAGGCGGATAAAGTTGCAGGACCACTTCTGCGCTCGGCCCTTCCGGCTGGC
TGGTTTATTGCTGATAAATCTGGAGCCGGTGAGCGTGGGTCTCGCGGTATCATTGCAGCACTGGGGCCAG
ATGGTAAGCCCTCCCGTATCGTAGTTATCTACACGACGGGGAGTCAGGCAACTATGGATGAACGAAATAG
ACAGATCGCTGAGATAGGTGCCTCACTGATTAAGCATTGGTAACTGTCAGACCAAGTTTACTCATATATA
CTTTAGATTGATTTAAAACTTCATTTTTAATTTAAAAGGATCTAGGTGAAGATCCTTTTTGATAATCTCA
TGACCAAAATCCCTTAACGTGAGTTTTCGTTCCACTGAGCGTCAGACCCCGTAGAAAAGATCAAAGGATC
TTCTTGAGATCCTTTTTTTCTGCGCGTAATCTGCTGCTTGCAAACAAAAAAACCACCGCTACCAGCGGTG
GTTTGTTTGCCGGATCAAGAGCTACCAACTCTTTTTCCGAAGGTAACTGGCTTCAGCAGAGCGCAGATAC
CAAATACTGTCCTTCTAGTGTAGCCGTAGTTAGGCCACCACTTCAAGAACTCTGTAGCACCGCCTACATA
CCTCGCTCTGCTAATCCTGTTACCAGTGGCTGCTGCCAGTGGCGATAAGTCGTGTCTTACCGGGTTGGAC
TCAAGACGATAGTTACCGGATAAGGCGCAGCGGTCGGGCTGAACGGGGGGTTCGTGCACACAGCCCAGCT
TGGAGCGAACGACCTACACCGAACTGAGATACCTACAGCGTGAGCTATGAGAAAGCGCCACGCTTCCCGA
AGGGAGAAAGGCGGACAGGTATCCGGTAAGCGGCAGGGTCGGAACAGGAGAGCGCACGAGGGAGCTTCCA
GGGGGAAACGCCTGGTATCTTTATAGTCCTGTCGGGTTTCGCCACCTCTGACTTGAGCGTCGATTTTTGT
GATGCTCGTCAGGGGGGCGGAGCCTATGGAAAAACGCCAGCAACGCGGCCTTTTTACGGTTCCTGGCCTT
TTGCTGGCCTTTTGCTCACATGT
