Features (pLannotate 1.2.2; 28 found; start..end, strand, type, name):
     12..39      +  repeat_region  AAV2 ITR (fragment): inverted terminal repeat of adeno-associated virus serotype 2 inverted
     68..95      +  repeat_region  AAV2 ITR (fragment): inverted terminal repeat of adeno-associated virus serotype 2 inverted
    175..622     +  promoter       hSyn promoter: human synapsin I promoter; confers neuron-specific expression (Kügler et al., 2003)
    636..653     +  misc_feature   MCS (fragment): pUC18/19 multiple cloning site
    660..693     +  protein_bind   lox2272: Cre-mediated recombination occurs in the 8-bp core sequence (GGATACTT). lox2272 sites are compatible with each other, but incompatible with loxP or loxN sites (Lee and Saito, 1988). Cre recombinase
    694..743     -  intron         β-globin intron (fragment): internally truncated intron from human β-globin
    744..777     +  protein_bind   loxP: Cre-mediated recombination occurs in the 8-bp core sequence (GCATACAT). Cre recombinase
    789..983     -  CDS            Kcnb1 (fragment): KCNB1_RAT - Experimental evidence at protein level: Swiss-Prot protein existence level 1. Voltage-gated potassium channel that mediates transmembrane potassium transport in excitable membranes, primarily in the brain, but also in the pancreas and cardiovascular system. Contributes to the regulation of the action potential (AP) repolarization, duration and frequency of repetitive AP firing in neurons, muscle cells and endocrine cells and plays a role in homeostatic attenuation of electrical excitability throughout the brain (PubMed:10024359, PubMed:10618149, PubMed:12451110, PubMed:17379638, Pu
    984..1010    -  CDS            3xHA (fragment): three tandem HA epitope tags
   1026..1970    -  CDS            CheRiff: blue light-activated optogenetic actuator derived from Scherffelia dubia channelrhodopsin (Hochbaum et al., 2014)
   1972..2027    -  CDS            P2A (fragment): 2A peptide from porcine teschovirus-1 polyprotein Eukaryotic ribosomes fail to insert a peptide bond between the Gly and Pro residues, yielding separate polypeptides.
   2058..2252    -  CDS            Kcnb1 (fragment): KCNB1_RAT - Experimental evidence at protein level: Swiss-Prot protein existence level 1. Voltage-gated potassium channel that mediates transmembrane potassium transport in excitable membranes, primarily in the brain, but also in the pancreas and cardiovascular system. Contributes to the regulation of the action potential (AP) repolarization, duration and frequency of repetitive AP firing in neurons, muscle cells and endocrine cells and plays a role in homeostatic attenuation of electrical excitability throughout the brain (PubMed:10024359, PubMed:10618149, PubMed:12451110, PubMed:17379638, Pu
   2253..2967    -  CDS            Citrine (fragment): enhanced variant of YFP (Heikal et al., 2001) mammalian codon-optimized
   2973..3731    -  CDS            QuasAr2: achaerhodopsin-3 (Arch) derivative with improved voltage sensitivity (Hochbaum et al., 2014)
   3747..3780    -  protein_bind   lox2272: Cre-mediated recombination occurs in the 8-bp core sequence (GGATACTT). lox2272 sites are compatible with each other, but incompatible with loxP or loxN sites (Lee and Saito, 1988). Cre recombinase
   3781..3830    -  intron         β-globin intron (fragment): internally truncated intron from human β-globin
   3831..3864    -  protein_bind   loxP: Cre-mediated recombination occurs in the 8-bp core sequence (GCATACAT). Cre recombinase
   3865..3889    +  misc_feature   MCS (fragment): pBluescript multiple cloning site
   3889..4477    +  misc_feature   WPRE: woodchuck hepatitis virus posttranscriptional regulatory element
   4511..4636    -  polyA_signal   SV40 poly(A) signal (fragment): SV40 polyadenylation signal
   4663..4803    +  repeat_region  AAV2 ITR: inverted terminal repeat of adeno-associated virus serotype 2 inverted
   4808..4859    -  misc_feature   bom (fragment): basis of mobility region from pBR322
   4878..5333    +  rep_origin     f1 ori (sequence partly withheld): f1 bacteriophage origin of replication; arrow indicates direction of (+) strand synthesis
   5334..5383    -  misc_feature   bom (fragment): basis of mobility region from pBR322
   5485..5520    -  CDS            rop (fragment): Rop protein, which maintains plasmids at low copy number; rop
   5615..5719    +  promoter       AmpR promoter: bla
   5720..6580    +  CDS            AmpR: β-lactamase; bla; confers resistance to ampicillin, carbenicillin, and related antibiotics
   6751..7339    +  rep_origin     ori: high-copy-number ColE1/pMB1/pBR322/pUC origin of replication
>Addgene plasmid #107704 | YA1627: pAAV_hSyn-Dio-paQuasAr3-s-P2A-CheRiff-s | addgene full sequence | sequence record 217657 | Addgene NGS Result
CCTGCAGGCAGCTGCGCGCTCGCTCGCTCACTGAGGCCGCCCGGGCGTCGGGCGACCTTTGGTCGCCCGG
CCTCAGTGAGCGAGCGAGCGCGCAGAGAGGGAGTGGCCAACTCCATCACTAGGGGTTCCTGCGGCCGCAC
GCGTGTGTCTAGACTGCAGAGGGCCCTGCGTATGAGTGCAAGTGGGTTTTAGGACCAGGATGAGGCGGGG
TGGGGGTGCCTACCTGACGACCGACCCCGACCCACTGGACAAGCACCCAACCCCCATTCCCCAAATTGCG
CATCCCCTATCAGAGAGGGGGAGGGGAAACAGGATGCGGCGAGGCGCGTGCGCACTGCCAGCTTCAGCAC
CGCGGACAGTGCCTTCGCCCCCGCCTGGCGGCGCGCGCCACCGCCGCCTCAGCACTGAAGGCGCGCTGAC
GTCACTCGCCGGTCCCCCGCAAACTCCCCTTCCCGGCCACCTTGGTCGCGTCCGCGCCGCCGCCGGCCCA
GCCGGACCGCACCACGCGAGGCGCGAGATAGGGGGGCACGGGCGCGACCATCTGCGCTGCGGCGCCGGCG
ACTCAGCGCTGCCTCAGTCTGCGGTGGGCAGCGGAGGAGTCGTGTCGTGCCTGAGAGCGCAGTCGAGAAG
GTACCGGATCCTCTAGAGTCGACTCCGGAATAACTTCGTATAGGATACTTTATACGAAGTTATGCAGAAT
GGTAGCTGGATTGTAGCTGCTATTAGCAATATGAAACCTCTTAATAACTTCGTATAGCATACATTATACG
AAGTTATGGCGCGCCTTAGAATCGAGTAGCCTCTGGAAAATCGGTGGCGCATGAAATGAAGCTGTCGATA
CTGGACATAGATCGCATGTCTATAACGCCTTCAGTCCGTGCTGGAAGGGGTGCGACAGGGCTGGGCATGG
ATGACATCTCCAATTCCTCGGGTGGTTTTGATTGTGGGGCCATTTCCTTAGTGTTAAGTATAGGCTGACT
CTGAGCGTAATCTGGAACATCGTATGGGTAGCTCTTGGCGGCCGCCACTTTATCTTCCTCTGTCACGAAG
GCCAGCACGTCCACCTTGCGTCCCAGAAACTGGGAGCTCACTGGTCTCCTGATATCGCCGTACATAATGA
TATGCTCGTGAATTTTGATCCGCAGGAAGTGCCCCAGCAGTCCCCAAATATTCTTGGACAGCAGGTCGGC
GATGGTATGGCCAATAGTGGACCCAGCCACGCTCAGGGTGTGCATGCCTTCAGGCCCAAAGATGAACAGG
CCGGGAAACATCAGCCAACTAGAATAGTACACGGCAGTCATGGCCAGCACCAGTTTCTTACAGCCGCCGG
CAGGCATGATATAGTAAGACTCCACGTAGATGATTCCAGCGTTGTAGAATGTCTGGGTTCCATACACCAG
GCCGATACAGTAAAACAGCCACTTCACCCACCCAGTGGCCAGAGCGGCTGTCACTCCCATGCAAATAGTT
CCCAGGTCGGACACCAGCAGAGCCATTGTCCGCTTATTGTATGCCTCACTCAGGCCGGTGATGTTAGACA
GATGAATCAGGATCACGGGACATGTCAGCAGCCATTCGGCATATCTCAGCCATGGGGTAATGTTCCCTCC
GTACAGGAACAGCATAGCAGGACTGGTGAACTCGAAATAGATCTCCAGAATCACTTTGATCAGCTCCACG
GAGCACACGTACACTTCCTCCCATCCCACGCTGGCCTTATAGGCGTGCCAGCCGTAGAAAGCCAGAAACA
GGGCAGACAGGAACACGGCAAACCACTGGAAGCCCCTAGCTGTTTCCTGCTCCCACAGGGCCCCATAGTA
GATGTAGATGGAGCTGCACTGTTCCTCATACCCATGCACGGGGTGGTAGGGTGGATTCACTTGATATCCA
GCTGGGGCATGGTACTCACTGCCTCCGGCAGAATCGTTTCCAGGTGGGGCGCTGTGAGCGTCTGGAGCAG
GAGCTCCGCCGGGACCGGGGTTTTCTTCCACGTCTCCTGCTTGCTTTAACAGAGAGAAGTTCGTGGCTCC
GGAGCCCACTTCATTCTCATAACAAAAGAATCTGGTGGCTTCAGGGAAGTCCGTGGCACAGCTGATGAAG
CTGTCAATGCTGGACATGCTCCGCATGTCGATGACGCCCTCCGTGCGTGCGGGCAGAGGGGCCACGGGGC
TGGGCATGCTGCTCATCTCCAGCTCCTCTGGAGGCTTGCTCTGCGGGGCCATCTCCTTGGTGTTGAGGAT
GGGCTGGGACTGCTTGTACAGCTCGTCCATGCCGAGAGTGATCCCGGCGGCGGTCACGAACTCCAGCAGG
ACCATGTGATCGCGCTTCTCGTTGGGGTCTTTGCTCAGGGCGGACTGGTAGCTCAGGTAGTGGTTGTCGG
GCAGCAGCACGGGGCCGTCGCCGATGGGGGTGTTCTGCTGGTAGTGGTCGGCGAGCTGCACGCTGCCGTC
CTCGATGTTGTGGCGGATCTTGAAGTTCACCTTGATGCCGTTCTTCTGCTTGTCGGCCATGATATAGACG
TTGTGGCTGTTGTAGTTGTACTCCAGCTTGTGCCCCAGGATGTTGCCGTCCTCCTTGAAGTCGATGCCCT
TCAGCTCGATGCGGTTCACCAGGGTGTCGCCCTCGAACTTCACCTCGGCGCGGGTCTTGTAGTTGCCGTC
GTCCTTGAAGAAGATGGTGCGCTCCTGGACGTAGCCTTCGGGCATGGCGGACTTGAAGAAGTCGTGCTGC
TTCATGTGGTCGGGGTAGCGGGCGAAGCACATCAGGCCGTAGCCGAAGGTGGTCACGAGGGTGGGCCAGG
GCACGGGCAGCTTGCCGGTGGTGCAGATGAACTTCAGGGTCAGCTTGCCGTAGGTGGCATCGCCCTCGCC
CTCGCCGGACACGCTGAACTTGTGGCCGTTTACGTCGCCGTCCAGCTCGACCAGGATGGGCACCACCCCG
GTGAACAGCTCCTCGCCCTTGCTCACCGGAGGATCGGCACCGGCACTGGGTTCTGGTGCCTCGGTGTCGC
CCAGAATAGCCCGGGATCTCAACAGGATAAAGCCAAAGCCGACCTTGGCAGTCACGTCCAACACCATAAA
CAGCAGAGTTTCGATGCCCAGGCCCACCACGCCAGCGCCCTCAGTGCCTATGATCCACAGGATAGGGTAA
GCGGTCCACAGCACCAAGACCAGAGCTGTCAGGGTGTTAAAGGTAGATGCCACCTCGGGGCCCCGCTCCT
TTGCAGCAGATCGCAGGGATGTAGCCAGAACATAGAGCACCACTATCATGCAAATTGTAGAGAACAACCA
CCAACTGTATCTGGCTATGGCCGTGTGGCTCAAGGCTCCGATGAGGCCAGTGACGATCATCAGGGCGTCC
ACACCCACCAGGGTGCCGATGGTCACCCGATCCACCTTAGCGAGAAGGGCCAGGTGCAGCAGCAGAAGTG
GGGTGGTAAACAGCCACTGGGCGTACCTGGCATAATAGATATCCAACATTTCGCCCCCGACGGACACCTC
AGTAAGCCCGATACCAAAGAACATAGACAGATATGCGGCGGATGCGATTCCGGAGGCCAGGATAGTCACA
GCGTAATATTCCCGGGCATCCTTATCGGTGACTCCCCATCCGCGGACCAGAAAGTAGAAGGTTCCAATCA
GCATCAGCAGAGTGCCGATGCCCAGCCACAGGGTTTCAGGTCTGCCGTCACCCAGTAGGTCGTAACCAGC
CTGCAGAGCGATACTTACCATGGTGGCGGAGCTAGCATAACTTCGTATAAAGTATCCTATACGAAGTTAT
TTGCCTTAACCCAGAAATTATCACTGTTATTCTTTAGAATGGTGCAAAGAATAACTTCGTATAATGTATG
CTATACGAAGTTATGAATTCGATATCAAGCTTATCGATAATCAACCTCTGGATTACAAAATTTGTGAAAG
ATTGACTGGTATTCTTAACTATGTTGCTCCTTTTACGCTATGTGGATACGCTGCTTTAATGCCTTTGTAT
CATGCTATTGCTTCCCGTATGGCTTTCATTTTCTCCTCCTTGTATAAATCCTGGTTGCTGTCTCTTTATG
AGGAGTTGTGGCCCGTTGTCAGGCAACGTGGCGTGGTGTGCACTGTGTTTGCTGACGCAACCCCCACTGG
TTGGGGCATTGCCACCACCTGTCAGCTCCTTTCCGGGACTTTCGCTTTCCCCCTCCCTATTGCCACGGCG
GAACTCATCGCCGCCTGCCTTGCCCGCTGCTGGACAGGGGCTCGGCTGTTGGGCACTGACAATTCCGTGG
TGTTGTCGGGGAAATCATCGTCCTTTCCTTGGCTGCTCGCCTATGTTGCCACCTGGATTCTGCGCGGGAC
GTCCTTCTGCTACGTCCCTTCGGCCCTCAATCCAGCGGACCTTCCTTCCCGCGGCCTGCTGCCGGCTCTG
CGGCCTCTTCCGCGTCTTCGCCTTCGCCCTCAGACGAGTCGGATCTCCCTTTGGGCCGCCTCCCCGCATC
GATACCGTCGACCCGGGCGGCCGCTTCGAGCAGACATGATAAGATACATTGATGAGTTTGGACAAACCAC
AACTAGAATGCAGTGAAAAAAATGCTTTATTTGTGAAATTTGTGATGCTATTGCTTTATTTGTAACCATT
ATAAGCTGCAATAAACTAACCACGTGCGGACCGAGCGGCCGCAGGAACCCCTAGTGATGGAGTTGGCCAC
TCCCTCTCTGCGCGCTCGCTCGCTCACTGAGGCCGGGCGACCAAAGGTCGCCCGACGCCCGGGCTTTGCC
CGGGCGGCCTCAGTGAGCGAGCGAGCGCGCAGCTGCCTGCAGGGGCGCCTGATGCGGTATTTTCTCCTTA
CGCATCTGTGCGGTATTTCACACCGCATA
[95 nt withheld, positions 4860-4954]
T
[46 nt withheld, positions 4956-5001]
C
[141 nt withheld, positions 5003-5143]
CCTTTGACGTTGGAGTCCACGTTCTTT
[37 nt withheld, positions 5171-5207]
ACTCTATCTCGGGCTATTCTTTTGATTTATAAGGGATTTTGCCGATTTCGGTCTATTGGTTAAAAAATGA
GCTGATTTAACAAAAATTTAACGCGAATTTTAACAAAATATTAACGTTTACAATTTTATGGTGCACTCTC
AGTACAATCTGCTCTGATGCCGCATAGTTAAGCCAGCCCCGACACCCGCCAACACCCGCTGACGCGCCCT
GACGGGCTTGTCTGCTCCCGGCATCCGCTTACAGACAAGCTGTGACCGTCTCCGGGAGCTGCATGTGTCA
GAGGTTTTCACCGTCATCACCGAAACGCGCGAGACGAAAGGGCCTCGTGATACGCCTATTTTTATAGGTT
AATGTCATGATAATAATGGTTTCTTAGACGTCAGGTGGCACTTTTCGGGGAAATGTGCGCGGAACCCCTA
TTTGTTTATTTTTCTAAATACATTCAAATATGTATCCGCTCATGAGACAATAACCCTGATAAATGCTTCA
ATAATATTGAAAAAGGAAGAGTATGAGTATTCAACATTTCCGTGTCGCCCTTATTCCCTTTTTTGCGGCA
TTTTGCCTTCCTGTTTTTGCTCACCCAGAAACGCTGGTGAAAGTAAAAGATGCTGAAGATCAGTTGGGTG
CACGAGTGGGTTACATCGAACTGGATCTCAACAGCGGTAAGATCCTTGAGAGTTTTCGCCCCGAAGAACG
TTTTCCAATGATGAGCACTTTTAAAGTTCTGCTATGTGGCGCGGTATTATCCCGTATTGACGCCGGGCAA
GAGCAACTCGGTCGCCGCATACACTATTCTCAGAATGACTTGGTTGAGTACTCACCAGTCACAGAAAAGC
ATCTTACGGATGGCATGACAGTAAGAGAATTATGCAGTGCTGCCATAACCATGAGTGATAACACTGCGGC
CAACTTACTTCTGACAACGATCGGAGGACCGAAGGAGCTAACCGCTTTTTTGCACAACATGGGGGATCAT
GTAACTCGCCTTGATCGTTGGGAACCGGAGCTGAATGAAGCCATACCAAACGACGAGCGTGACACCACGA
TGCCTGTAGCAATGGCAACAACGTTGCGCAAACTATTAACTGGCGAACTACTTACTCTAGCTTCCCGGCA
ACAATTAATAGACTGGATGGAGGCGGATAAAGTTGCAGGACCACTTCTGCGCTCGGCCCTTCCGGCTGGC
TGGTTTATTGCTGATAAATCTGGAGCCGGTGAGCGTGGGTCTCGCGGTATCATTGCAGCACTGGGGCCAG
ATGGTAAGCCCTCCCGTATCGTAGTTATCTACACGACGGGGAGTCAGGCAACTATGGATGAACGAAATAG
ACAGATCGCTGAGATAGGTGCCTCACTGATTAAGCATTGGTAACTGTCAGACCAAGTTTACTCATATATA
CTTTAGATTGATTTAAAACTTCATTTTTAATTTAAAAGGATCTAGGTGAAGATCCTTTTTGATAATCTCA
TGACCAAAATCCCTTAACGTGAGTTTTCGTTCCACTGAGCGTCAGACCCCGTAGAAAAGATCAAAGGATC
TTCTTGAGATCCTTTTTTTCTGCGCGTAATCTGCTGCTTGCAAACAAAAAAACCACCGCTACCAGCGGTG
GTTTGTTTGCCGGATCAAGAGCTACCAACTCTTTTTCCGAAGGTAACTGGCTTCAGCAGAGCGCAGATAC
CAAATACTGTTCTTCTAGTGTAGCCGTAGTTAGGCCACCACTTCAAGAACTCTGTAGCACCGCCTACATA
CCTCGCTCTGCTAATCCTGTTACCAGTGGCTGCTGCCAGTGGCGATAAGTCGTGTCTTACCGGGTTGGAC
TCAAGACGATAGTTACCGGATAAGGCGCAGCGGTCGGGCTGAACGGGGGGTTCGTGCACACAGCCCAGCT
TGGAGCGAACGACCTACACCGAACTGAGATACCTACAGCGTGAGCTATGAGAAAGCGCCACGCTTCCCGA
AGGGAGAAAGGCGGACAGGTATCCGGTAAGCGGCAGGGTCGGAACAGGAGAGCGCACGAGGGAGCTTCCA
GGGGGAAACGCCTGGTATCTTTATAGTCCTGTCGGGTTTCGCCACCTCTGACTTGAGCGTCGATTTTTGT
GATGCTCGTCAGGGGGGCGGAGCCTATGGAAAAACGCCAGCAACGCGGCCTTTTTACGGTTCCTGGCCTT
TTGCTGGCCTTTTGCTCACATGT
